Addgene plasmid #142323: TFORF2551
Purpose: Lentiviral vector for overexpressing transcription factor ORFs with unique 24-bp barcodes. Barcodes facilitate identification of transcription factors in pooled screens.
Depositing lab: Feng Zhang. Depositing organization: Broad Institute. Publication: A transcription factor atlas of directed differentiation. Joung J, Ma S, Tay T, Geiger-Schuller KR, Kirchgatterer PC, Verdine VK, Guo B, Arias-Garcia MA, Allen WE, Singh A, Kuksenko O, Abudayyeh OO, Gootenberg JS, Fu Z, Macrae RK, Buenrostro JD, Regev A, Zhang F. Cell. 2023 Jan 5;186(1):209-229.e26. doi: 10.1016/j.cell.2022.11.026. PubMed 36608654.
Backbone
  Vector backbone: pLX_TRC317
  Backbone manufacturer: Broad Institute Genetic Perturbation Platform
  Backbone size w/o insert (bp): 8264
  Vector type: Mammalian Expression, Lentiviral
  Selectable markers: Puromycin
Growth in bacteria
  Bacterial resistance: Ampicillin, 100 μg/mL
  Growth temperature: 37°C
  Growth strain: NEB Stable
  Copy number: High Copy
Gene/Insert
  Gene/Insert name: BID
  Species: H. sapiens (human)
  Insert size (bp): 401
  Entrez Gene: BID (a.k.a. FP497)
  Promoter: EF1a
  Cloning method: Unknown
  Sequencing primers: 5′ GGGTGGAGACTGAAGTTAGGCCAG; 3′ CACATAGCGTAAAAGGAGCAACATAG
Terms and licenses: Academic/Nonprofit Terms; Industry Terms: Not Available to Industry
Depositor comments: NM_001244572,NM_001244569,NM_197967,NM_001244570,ENST00000615414,ENST00000399767,ENST00000614949,ENST00000399765,ENST00000611040 . The transcription factor ORF portion of this plasmid was synthesized by Genewiz. Please test multiple small colonies in case of plasmid recombination. To make this collection available in a timely manner, a portion of this collection was not fully sequenced by Addgene. If an Addgene verified full plasmid sequence is not available, please contact us prior to placing an order to request the full sequence.
How to cite: TFORF2551 was a gift from Feng Zhang (Addgene plasmid # 142323 ; http://n2t.net/addgene:142323 ; RRID:Addgene_142323)
