[The description below was written by a language model from this plasmid's Addgene catalogue record and pLannotate feature annotations shown in this document.]
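Description:
TFORF2551 is a third-generation-style, self-inactivating lentiviral expression plasmid built on the pLX_TRC317 backbone and belonging to a barcoded transcription factor ORF collection. It carries a short human BID open reading frame (insert listed as about 400 bp; the annotated coding match spans roughly 300 bp and corresponds to several BID transcript isoforms noted by the depositor). In bacteria the plasmid is maintained through a high-copy ColE1/pUC-type origin and selected with ampicillin via β-lactamase. An f1 origin and remnants of a lac/lacZα cloning region with flanking T3 and T7 promoters are also present in the backbone. The depositor notes a risk of recombination during propagation, as is common for LTR-containing plasmids.

The viral genome is transcribed from an RSV promoter fused to a truncated HIV-1 5' LTR, followed by the Ψ packaging signal, a partial gag sequence and the Rev response element, and ends in a ΔU3 3' LTR with a downstream SV40 polyadenylation signal. Within this unit, an SV40 early promoter drives puromycin N-acetyltransferase for selecting transduced mammalian cells. A cPPT/CTS element, which aids nuclear import of the viral genome, precedes the main cassette, where the strong constitutive EF-1α promoter drives the BID ORF and a WPRE downstream enhances transcript expression. According to the record, each ORF in the collection is paired with a unique 24-bp barcode. The feature table does not annotate its position, although a short U6-derived fragment lies between the ORF and the WPRE. The barcode allows the overexpressed ORF to be identified by sequencing in pooled screens, such as those probing directed differentiation.
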