Features (pLannotate 1.2.2; 31 found; start..end, strand, type, name):
      5..231     +  promoter       RSV promoter: Rous sarcoma virus enhancer/promoter
    232..412     +  LTR            5' LTR (truncated): truncated 5' long terminal repeat (LTR) from HIV-1
    459..584     +  misc_feature   HIV-1 Ψ: packaging signal of human immunodeficiency virus type 1
    568..931     +  CDS            HIV-1 gag (fragment): gag protein from human immunodeficiency virus 1; gag
   1077..1310    +  misc_feature   RRE: The Rev response element (RRE) of HIV-1 allows for Rev-dependent mRNA export from the nucleus to the cytoplasm.
   1687..1713    +  CDS            Rev (fragment): human immunodeficiency virus 1 (HIV-1) Rev protein; rev; enhances nuclear export of unspliced and incompletely spliced viral mRNAs
   1720..1743    +  promoter       SV40 promoter (fragment): SV40 early promoter
   1744..1815    +  promoter       SV40 promoter (fragment): SV40 enhancer and early promoter
   1839..1974    +  rep_origin     SV40 ori: SV40 origin of replication
   2020..2616    +  CDS            PuroR (fragment): puromycin N-acetyltransferase; pac from Streptomyces; confers resistance to puromycin
   2665..2782    +  misc_feature   cPPT/CTS: central polypurine tract and central termination sequence of HIV-1
   2847..2913    +  CDS            small t antigen (fragment): SV40 (simian virus 40) small t antigen
   2920..4098    +  promoter       EF-1α promoter: strong constitutive promoter for human elongation factor EF-1α
   4112..4411    +  CDS            BID (fragment): BID_HUMAN - Experimental evidence at protein level: Swiss-Prot protein existence level 1. The major proteolytic product p15 BID allows the release of cytochrome c (By similarity). Isoform 1, isoform 2 and isoform 4 induce ICE-like proteases and apoptosis. Isoform 3 does not induce apoptosis. Counters the protective effect of Bcl-2. From Homo sapiens (Human).
   4427..4480    +  promoter       U6 promoter (fragment): RNA polymerase III promoter for human U6 snRNA
   4522..5110    +  misc_feature   WPRE: woodchuck hepatitis virus posttranscriptional regulatory element
   5161..5180    +  misc_feature   cPPT/CTS (fragment): central polypurine tract and central termination sequence of HIV-1
   5182..5415    +  LTR            3' LTR (ΔU3): self-inactivating 3' long terminal repeat (LTR) from HIV-1
   5493..5614    +  polyA_signal   SV40 poly(A) signal: SV40 polyadenylation signal
   5654..5789    +  rep_origin     SV40 ori: SV40 origin of replication
   5810..5828    -  promoter       T7 promoter: promoter for bacteriophage T7 RNA polymerase
   5836..5991    +  CDS            lacZα (fragment): LacZα fragment of β-galactosidase; lacZ fragment
   5996..6424    +  rep_origin     f1 ori (sequence partly withheld): f1 bacteriophage origin of replication; arrow indicates direction of (+) strand synthesis
   6477..6581    +  promoter       AmpR promoter: bla
   6582..7442    +  CDS            AmpR: β-lactamase; bla; confers resistance to ampicillin, carbenicillin, and related antibiotics
   7613..8201    +  rep_origin     ori: high-copy-number ColE1/pMB1/pBR322/pUC origin of replication
   8384..8476    +  CDS            lacI (fragment): lac repressor; lacI; The lac repressor binds to the lac operator to inhibit transcription in E. coli. This inhibition can be relieved by adding lactose or isopropyl-β-D-thiogalactopyranoside (IPTG).
   8489..8510    +  protein_bind   CAP binding site: CAP binding activates transcription in the presence of cAMP. E. coli catabolite activator protein
   8525..8555    +  promoter       lac promoter: promoter for the E. coli lac operon
   8563..8579    +  protein_bind   lac operator: The lac repressor binds to the lac operator to inhibit transcription in E. coli. This inhibition can be relieved by adding lactose or isopropyl-β-D-thiogalactopyranoside (IPTG). lac repressor encoded by lacI
   8624..8642    +  promoter       T3 promoter: promoter for bacteriophage T3 RNA polymerase
>Addgene plasmid #142323 | TFORF2551 | addgene full sequence | sequence record 395791 | Addgene NGS Result
TTAATGTAGTCTTATGCAATACTCTTGTAGTCTTGCAACATGGTAACGATGAGTTAGCAACATGCCTTAC
AAGGAGAGAAAAAGCACCGTGCATGCCGATTGGTGGAAGTAAGGTGGTACGATCGTGCCTTATTAGGAAG
GCAACAGACGGGTCTGACATGGATTGGACGAACCACTGAATTGCCGCATTGCAGAGATATTGTATTTAAG
TGCCTAGCTCGATACATAAACGGGTCTCTCTGGTTAGACCAGATCTGAGCCTGGGAGCTCTCTGGCTAAC
TAGGGAACCCACTGCTTAAGCCTCAATAAAGCTTGCCTTGAGTGCTTCAAGTAGTGTGTGCCCGTCTGTT
GTGTGACTCTGGTAACTAGAGATCCCTCAGACCCTTTTAGTCAGTGTGGAAAATCTCTAGCAGTGGCGCC
CGAACAGGGACTTGAAAGCGAAAGGGAAACCAGAGGAGCTCTCTCGACGCAGGACTCGGCTTGCTGAAGC
GCGCACGGCAAGAGGCGAGGGGCGGCGACTGGTGAGTACGCCAAAAATTTTGACTAGCGGAGGCTAGAAG
GAGAGAGATGGGTGCGAGAGCGTCAGTATTAAGCGGGGGAGAATTAGATCGCGATGGGAAAAAATTCGGT
TAAGGCCAGGGGGAAAGAAAAAATATAAATTAAAACATATAGTATGGGCAAGCAGGGAGCTAGAACGATT
CGCAGTTAATCCTGGCCTGTTAGAAACATCAGAAGGCTGTAGACAAATACTGGGACAGCTACAACCATCC
CTTCAGACAGGATCAGAAGAACTTAGATCATTATATAATACAGTAGCAACCCTCTATTGTGTGCATCAAA
GGATAGAGATAAAAGACACCAAGGAAGCTTTAGACAAGATAGAGGAAGAGCAAAACAAAAGTAAGACCAC
CGCACAGCAAGCGGCCGCTGATCTTCAGACCTGGAGGAGGAGATATGAGGGACAATTGGAGAAGTGAATT
ATATAAATATAAAGTAGTAAAAATTGAACCATTAGGAGTAGCACCCACCAAGGCAAAGAGAAGAGTGGTG
CAGAGAGAAAAAAGAGCAGTGGGAATAGGAGCTTTGTTCCTTGGGTTCTTGGGAGCAGCAGGAAGCACTA
TGGGCGCAGCGTCAATGACGCTGACGGTACAGGCCAGACAATTATTGTCTGGTATAGTGCAGCAGCAGAA
CAATTTGCTGAGGGCTATTGAGGCGCAACAGCATCTGTTGCAACTCACAGTCTGGGGCATCAAGCAGCTC
CAGGCAAGAATCCTGGCTGTGGAAAGATACCTAAAGGATCAACAGCTCCTGGGGATTTGGGGTTGCTCTG
GAAAACTCATTTGCACCACTGCTGTGCCTTGGAATGCTAGTTGGAGTAATAAATCTCTGGAACAGATTTG
GAATCACACGACCTGGATGGAGTGGGACAGAGAAATTAACAATTACACAAGCTTAATACACTCCTTAATT
GAAGAATCGCAAAACCAGCAAGAAAAGAATGAACAAGAATTATTGGAATTAGATAAATGGGCAAGTTTGT
GGAATTGGTTTAACATAACAAATTGGCTGTGGTATATAAAATTATTCATAATGATAGTAGGAGGCTTGGT
AGGTTTAAGAATAGTTTTTGCTGTACTTTCTATAGTGAATAGAGTTAGGCAGGGATATTCACCATTATCG
TTTCAGACCCACCTCCCAACCCCGAGGGGACCCATGCATTGCATCTCAATTAGTCAGCAACCAGGTGTGG
AAAGTCCCCAGGCTCCCCAGCAGGCAGAAGTATGCAAAGCATGCGTCTCAATTAGTCAGCAACCATAGTC
CCGCCCCTAACTCCGCCCATCCCGCCCCTAACTCCGCCCAGTTCCGCCCATTCTCCGCCCCATGGCTGAC
TAATTTTTTTTATTTATGCAGAGGCCGAGGCCGCCTCGGCCTCTGAGCTATTCCAGAAGTAGTGAGGAGG
CTTTTTTGGAGGCCTAGGCTTTTGCAAAAAGCTTTCTAGAGGTACCACCGGAGCTTACCATGACCGAGTA
CAAGCCCACGGTGCGCCTCGCCACCCGCGACGACGTCCCCAGGGCCGTACGCACCCTCGCCGCCGCGTTC
GCCGACTACCCCGCCACGCGCCACACCGTCGATCCGGACCGCCACATCGAGCGGGTCACCGAGCTGCAAG
AACTCTTCCTCACGCGCGTCGGGCTCGACATCGGCAAGGTGTGGGTCGCGGACGACGGCGCCGCCGTGGC
GGTCTGGACCACGCCGGAGAGCGTCGAAGCGGGGGCGGTGTTCGCCGAGATCGGCCCGCGCATGGCCGAG
TTGAGCGGTTCCCGGCTGGCCGCGCAGCAACAGATGGAAGGCCTCCTGGCGCCGCACCGGCCCAAGGAGC
CCGCGTGGTTCCTGGCCACCGTCGGCGTCTCGCCCGACCACCAGGGCAAGGGTCTGGGCAGCGCCGTCGT
GCTCCCCGGAGTGGAGGCGGCCGAGCGCGCCGGGGTGCCCGCCTTCCTGGAGACCTCCGCGCCCCGCAAC
CTCCCCTTCTACGAGCGGCTCGGCTTCACCGTCACCGCCGACGTCGAGGTGCCCGAAGGACCGCGCACCT
GGTGCATGACCCGCAAGCCCGGTGCCAGTTAACGAATTCTAGATCTTGAGACAAATGGCAGTATTCATCC
ACAATTTTAAAAGAAAAGGGGGGATTGGGGGGTACAGTGCAGGGGAAAGAATAGTAGACATAATAGCAAC
AGACATACAAACTAAAGAATTACAAAAACAAATTACAAAAATTCAAAATTTTCGGGTTTATTACAGGGAC
AGCAGAGATCCACTTTGGCGCCGGCTCGAGGCCTGCAGGTGCAAAGATGGATAAAGTTTTAAACAGAGAG
GAATCTTTGCAGCTAATGGACCTTCTAGGTCTTGAAAGGAGTGGGAATTGGCTCCGGTGCCCGTCAGTGG
GCAGAGCGCACATCGCCCACAGTCCCCGAGAAGTTGGGGGGAGGGGTCGGCAATTGAACCGGTGCCTAGA
GAAGGTGGCGCGGGGTAAACTGGGAAAGTGATGTCGTGTACTGGCTCCGCCTTTTTCCCGAGGGTGGGGG
AGAACCGTATATAAGTGCAGTAGTCGCCGTGAACGTTCTTTTTCGCAACGGGTTTGCCGCCAGAACACAG
GTAAGTGCCGTGTGTGGTTCCCGCGGGCCTGGCCTCTTTACGGGTTATGGCCCTTGCGTGCCTTGAATTA
CTTCCACCTGGCTGCAGTACGTGATTCTTGATCCCGAGCTTCGGGTTGGAAGTGGGTGGGAGAGTTCGAG
GCCTTGCGCTTAAGGAGCCCCTTCGCCTCGTGCTTGAGTTGAGGCCTGGCCTGGGCGCTGGGGCCGCCGC
GTGCGAATCTGGTGGCACCTTCGCGCCTGTCTCGCTGCTTTCGATAAGTCTCTAGCCATTTAAAATTTTT
GATGACCTGCTGCGACGCTTTTTTTCTGGCAAGATAGTCTTGTAAATGCGGGCCAAGATCTGCACACTGG
TATTTCGGTTTTTGGGGCCGCGGGCGGCGACGGGGCCCGTGCGTCCCAGCGCACATGTTCGGCGAGGCGG
GGCCTGCGAGCGCGGCCACCGAGAATCGGACGGGGGTAGTCTCAAGCTGGCCGGCCTGCTCTGGTGCCTG
GCCTCGCGCCGCCGTGTATCGCCCCGCCCTGGGCGGCAAGGCTGGCCCGGTCGGCACCAGTTGCGTGAGC
GGAAAGATGGCCGCTTCCCGGCCCTGCTGCAGGGAGCTCAAAATGGAGGACGCGGCGCTCGGGAGAGCGG
GCGGGTGAGTCACCCACACAAAGGAAAAGGGCCTTTCCGTCCTCAGCCGTCGCTTCATGTGACTCCACGG
AGTACCGGGCGCCGTCCAGGCACCTCGATTAGTTCTCGAGCTTTTGGAGTACGTCGTCTTTAGGTTGGGG
GGAGGGGTTTTATGCGATGGAGTTTCCCCACACTGAGTGGGTGGAGACTGAAGTTAGGCCAGCTTGGCAC
TTGATGTAATTCTCCTTGGAATTTGCCCTTTTTGAGTTTGGATCTTGGTTCATTCTCAAGCCTCAGACAG
TGGTTCAAAGTTTTTTTCTTCCATTTCAGGTGTCGTGAGGCTAGCACCGCCACCATGGACCGTAGCATCC
CTCCGGGCCTGGTGAACGGCCTGGCCCTGCAGCTCAGGAACACCAGCCGGTCGGAGGAGGACCGGAACAG
GGACCTGGCCACTGCCCTGGAGCAGCTGCTGCAGGCCTACCCTAGAGACATGGAGAAGGAGAAGACCATG
CTGGTGCTGGCCCTGCTGCTGGCCAAGAAGGTGGCCAGTCACACGCCGTCCTTGCTCCGTGATGTCTTTC
ACACAACAGTGAATTTTATTAACCAGAACCTACGCACCTACGTGAGGAGCTTAGCCAGAAATGGGATGGA
CTAGTAATGAACTAGTCCGTAACTTGAAAGTATTTCGATTTCTTGGCTTTATATATCTTGTGGAAAGGAC
GATGGATGGCCAATTAATCAGCGCTTACGCGTTAAGTCGACAATCAACCTCTGGATTACAAAATTTGTGA
AAGATTGACTGGTATTCTTAACTATGTTGCTCCTTTTACGCTATGTGGATACGCTGCTTTAATGCCTTTG
TATCATGCTATTGCTTCCCGTATGGCTTTCATTTTCTCCTCCTTGTATAAATCCTGGTTGCTGTCTCTTT
ATGAGGAGTTGTGGCCCGTTGTCAGGCAACGTGGCGTGGTGTGCACTGTGTTTGCTGACGCAACCCCCAC
TGGTTGGGGCATTGCCACCACCTGTCAGCTCCTTTCCGGGACTTTCGCTTTCCCCCTCCCTATTGCCACG
GCGGAACTCATCGCCGCCTGCCTTGCCCGCTGCTGGACAGGGGCTCGGCTGTTGGGCACTGACAATTCCG
TGGTGTTGTCGGGGAAATCATCGTCCTTTCCTTGGCTGCTCGCCTGTGTTGCCACCTGGATTCTGCGCGG
GACGTCCTTCTGCTACGTCCCTTCGGCCCTCAATCCAGCGGACCTTCCTTCCCGCGGCCTGCTGCCGGCT
CTGCGGCCTCTTCCGCGTCTTCGCCTTCGCCCTCAGACGAGTCGGATCTCCCTTTGGGCCGCCTCCCCGC
GTCGACTTTAAGACCAATGACTTACAAGGCAGCTGTAGATCTTAGCCACTTTTTAAAAGAAAAGGGGGGA
CTGGAAGGGCTAATTCACTCCCAACGAAGACAAGATCTGCTTTTTGCTTGTACTGGGTCTCTCTGGTTAG
ACCAGATCTGAGCCTGGGAGCTCTCTGGCTAACTAGGGAACCCACTGCTTAAGCCTCAATAAAGCTTGCC
TTGAGTGCTTCAAGTAGTGTGTGCCCGTCTGTTGTGTGACTCTGGTAACTAGAGATCCCTCAGACCCTTT
TAGTCAGTGTGGAAAATCTCTAGCAGTACGTATAGTAGTTCATGTCATCTTATTATTCAGTATTTATAAC
TTGCAAAGAAATGAATATCAGAGAGTGAGAGGAACTTGTTTATTGCAGCTTATAATGGTTACAAATAAAG
CAATAGCATCACAAATTTCACAAATAAAGCATTTTTTTCACTGCATTCTAGTTGTGGTTTGTCCAAACTC
ATCAATGTATCTTATCATGTCTGGCTCTAGCTATCCCGCCCCTAACTCCGCCCATCCCGCCCCTAACTCC
GCCCAGTTCCGCCCATTCTCCGCCCCATGGCTGACTAATTTTTTTTATTTATGCAGAGGCCGAGGCCGCC
TCGGCCTCTGAGCTATTCCAGAAGTAGTGAGGAGGCTTTTTTGGAGGCCTAGGGACGTACCCAATTCGCC
CTATAGTGAGTCGTATTACGCGCGCTCACTGGCCGTCGTTTTACAACGTCGTGACTGGGAAAACCCTGGC
GTTACCCAACTTAATCGCCTTGCAGCACATCCCCCTTTCGCCAGCTGGCGTAATAGCGAAGAGGCCCGCA
CCGATCGCCCTTCCCAACAGTTGCGCAGCCTGAATGGCGAATGGG
[124 nt withheld, positions 5996-6119]
C
[91 nt withheld, positions 6121-6211]
A
[49 nt withheld, positions 6213-6261]
CCTTTGACGTTGGAGTCCACGTTCTTT
[37 nt withheld, positions 6289-6325]
ACCCTATCTCGGTCTATTCTTTTGATTTATAAGGGATTTTGCCGATTTCGGCCTATTGGTTAAAAAATGA
GCTGATTTAACAAAAATTTAACGCGAATTTTAACAAAATATTAACGCTTACAATTTAGGTGGCACTTTTC
GGGGAAATGTGCGCGGAACCCCTATTTGTTTATTTTTCTAAATACATTCAAATATGTATCCGCTCATGAG
ACAATAACCCTGATAAATGCTTCAATAATATTGAAAAAGGAAGAGTATGAGTATTCAACATTTCCGTGTC
GCCCTTATTCCCTTTTTTGCGGCATTTTGCCTTCCTGTTTTTGCTCACCCAGAAACGCTGGTGAAAGTAA
AAGATGCTGAAGATCAGTTGGGTGCACGAGTGGGTTACATCGAACTGGATCTCAACAGCGGTAAGATCCT
TGAGAGTTTTCGCCCCGAAGAACGTTTTCCAATGATGAGCACTTTTAAAGTTCTGCTATGTGGCGCGGTA
TTATCCCGTATTGACGCCGGGCAAGAGCAACTCGGTCGCCGCATACACTATTCTCAGAATGACTTGGTTG
AGTACTCACCAGTCACAGAAAAGCATCTTACGGATGGCATGACAGTAAGAGAATTATGCAGTGCTGCCAT
AACCATGAGTGATAACACTGCGGCCAACTTACTTCTGACAACGATCGGAGGACCGAAGGAGCTAACCGCT
TTTTTGCACAACATGGGGGATCATGTAACTCGCCTTGATCGTTGGGAACCGGAGCTGAATGAAGCCATAC
CAAACGACGAGCGTGACACCACGATGCCTGTAGCAATGGCAACAACGTTGCGCAAACTATTAACTGGCGA
ACTACTTACTCTAGCTTCCCGGCAACAATTAATAGACTGGATGGAGGCGGATAAAGTTGCAGGACCACTT
CTGCGCTCGGCCCTTCCGGCTGGCTGGTTTATTGCTGATAAATCTGGAGCCGGTGAGCGTGGGTCTCGCG
GTATCATTGCAGCACTGGGGCCAGATGGTAAGCCCTCCCGTATCGTAGTTATCTACACGACGGGGAGTCA
GGCAACTATGGATGAACGAAATAGACAGATCGCTGAGATAGGTGCCTCACTGATTAAGCATTGGTAACTG
TCAGACCAAGTTTACTCATATATACTTTAGATTGATTTAAAACTTCATTTTTAATTTAAAAGGATCTAGG
TGAAGATCCTTTTTGATAATCTCATGACCAAAATCCCTTAACGTGAGTTTTCGTTCCACTGAGCGTCAGA
CCCCGTAGAAAAGATCAAAGGATCTTCTTGAGATCCTTTTTTTCTGCGCGTAATCTGCTGCTTGCAAACA
AAAAAACCACCGCTACCAGCGGTGGTTTGTTTGCCGGATCAAGAGCTACCAACTCTTTTTCCGAAGGTAA
CTGGCTTCAGCAGAGCGCAGATACCAAATACTGTTCTTCTAGTGTAGCCGTAGTTAGGCCACCACTTCAA
GAACTCTGTAGCACCGCCTACATACCTCGCTCTGCTAATCCTGTTACCAGTGGCTGCTGCCAGTGGCGAT
AAGTCGTGTCTTACCGGGTTGGACTCAAGACGATAGTTACCGGATAAGGCGCAGCGGTCGGGCTGAACGG
GGGGTTCGTGCACACAGCCCAGCTTGGAGCGAACGACCTACACCGAACTGAGATACCTACAGCGTGAGCT
ATGAGAAAGCGCCACGCTTCCCGAAGGGAGAAAGGCGGACAGGTATCCGGTAAGCGGCAGGGTCGGAACA
GGAGAGCGCACGAGGGAGCTTCCAGGGGGAAACGCCTGGTATCTTTATAGTCCTGTCGGGTTTCGCCACC
TCTGACTTGAGCGTCGATTTTTGTGATGCTCGTCAGGGGGGCGGAGCCTATGGAAAAACGCCAGCAACGC
GGCCTTTTTACGGTTCCTGGCCTTTTGCTGGCCTTTTGCTCACATGTTCTTTCCTGCGTTATCCCCTGAT
TCTGTGGATAACCGTATTACCGCCTTTGAGTGAGCTGATACCGCTCGCCGCAGCCGAACGACCGAGCGCA
GCGAGTCAGTGAGCGAGGAAGCGGAAGAGCGCCCAATACGCAAACCGCCTCTCCCCGCGCGTTGGCCGAT
TCATTAATGCAGCTGGCACGACAGGTTTCCCGACTGGAAAGCGGGCAGTGAGCGCAACGCAATTAATGTG
AGTTAGCTCACTCATTAGGCACCCCAGGCTTTACACTTTATGCTTCCGGCTCGTATGTTGTGTGGAATTG
TGAGCGGATAACAATTTCACACAGGAAACAGCTATGACCATGATTACGCCAAGCGCGCAATTAACCCTCA
CTAAAGGGAACAAAAGCTGGAGCTGCAAGC
