>Addgene plasmid #142323 | TFORF2551 | depositor partial sequence | sequence record 279107 | Insert
ACCGCCACCATGGACCGTAGCATCCCTCCGGGCCTGGTGAACGGCCTGGCCCTGCAGCTCAGGAACACCA
GCCGGTCGGAGGAGGACCGGAACAGGGACCTGGCCACTGCCCTGGAGCAGCTGCTGCAGGCCTACCCTAG
AGACATGGAGAAGGAGAAGACCATGCTGGTGCTGGCCCTGCTGCTGGCCAAGAAGGTGGCCAGTCACACG
CCGTCCTTGCTCCGTGATGTCTTTCACACAACAGTGAATTTTATTAACCAGAACCTACGCACCTACGTGA
GGAGCTTAGCCAGAAATGGGATGGACTAGTAATGAACTAGTCCGTAACTTGAAAGTATTTCGATTTCTTG
GCTTTATATATCTTGTGGAAAGGACGATGGATGGCCAATTAATCAGCGCTT
