>Addgene plasmid #142323 | TFORF2551 | depositor partial sequence | sequence record 279108 | Barcode
TGGATGGCCAATTAATCAGCGCTT
